Addgene plasmid #168250: Tol2-LyzC-GFP-U6ac-cdk2-guides
Purpose: "neutrophil specific GFP with ubiquitous cdk2 sgRNAs"
Depositing lab: Qing Deng. Depositing organization: Purdue University. Publication: A robust and flexible CRISPR/Cas9-based system for neutrophil-specific gene inactivation in zebrafish. Wang Y, Hsu AY, Walton EM, Park SJ, Syahirah R, Wang T, Zhou W, Ding C, Lemke AP, Zhang G, Tobin DM, Deng Q. J Cell Sci. 2021 Apr 15;134(8). pii: 237799. doi: 10.1242/jcs.258574. Epub 2021 Apr 22. PubMed 33722979.
Backbone
  Vector backbone: R4R3 pDest
  Vector type: CRISPR
Growth in bacteria
  Bacterial resistance: Ampicillin, 100 μg/mL
  Growth temperature: 37°C
  Growth strain: DH5alpha
  Copy number: Unknown
Gene/Insert
  Gene/Insert name: cdk2 sgRNAs
  gRNA/shRNA sequence: agagacggtcgacagtctgcagtgtcgtctctc
  Species: D. rerio (zebrafish)
Terms and licenses: Academic/Nonprofit Terms; Industry Terms: Not Available to Industry
How to cite: Tol2-LyzC-GFP-U6ac-cdk2-guides was a gift from Qing Deng (Addgene plasmid # 168250 ; http://n2t.net/addgene:168250 ; RRID:Addgene_168250)
