[The description below was written by a language model from this plasmid's Addgene catalogue record and pLannotate feature annotations shown in this document.]
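Description:
Tol2-LyzC-GFP-U6ac-cdk2-guides is an 8,981 nt zebrafish CRISPR transgenesis plasmid assembled by multisite Gateway recombination into an R4R3 pDest backbone. It is maintained in E. coli through a high-copy ColE1/pUC-type origin and selected with ampicillin via the AmpR (β-lactamase) cassette. A partial M13/f1 origin and pBluescript-derived lac, T3 and T7 remnants are also present. The name indicates Tol2 transposon arms for transposase-mediated genomic integration. These arms are not annotated as such, although a fragment matched to the medaka tyrosinase gene, the locus where Tol2 was originally found, probably reflects Tol2-flanking sequence.

The payload lies between the Gateway scars. The roughly 2.4 kb unannotated stretch between attB4 and attB1 is where the name places the LyzC (lysozyme C) promoter, which according to the stated purpose gives neutrophil-specific expression. Between attB1 and attB2 sits EGFP, followed by an SV40 polyadenylation signal. Between attB2 and attB3, two S. pyogenes Cas9 guide scaffolds (annotated as tracrRNA fragments) lie on the opposite strand. This fits two sgRNA cassettes targeting zebrafish cdk2, driven by the ubiquitous U6a and U6c promoters implied by "U6ac", though the U6 promoters are not annotated. A second SV40 poly(A) follows attB3.

No Cas9 coding sequence appears in the feature table, so the plasmid supplies only guides plus a fluorescent neutrophil marker. In line with the associated work on neutrophil-specific gene inactivation, it is presumably combined with a separate source of neutrophil-restricted Cas9. cdk2 would then be disrupted only in that lineage, while GFP labels the cells for imaging.
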