Features (pLannotate 1.2.2; 28 found; start..end, strand, type, name):
      7..228     -  rep_origin     M13 ori (fragment) (sequence partly withheld): M13 bacteriophage origin of replication; arrow indicates direction of (+) strand synthesis
    228..515     +  CDS            tyr (fragment) (sequence partly withheld): TYRO_ORYLA - Also known as tyro. Experimental evidence at transcript level: Swiss-Prot protein existence level 2. This is a copper-containing oxidase that functions in the formation of pigments such as melanins and other polyphenolic compounds. From Oryzias latipes (Japanese rice fish) (Japanese killifish).
   1097..1117    +  protein_bind   attB4: mutant version of attB; core recombination site for the Gateway® BP reaction BP Clonase™
   3521..3541    +  protein_bind   attB1: mutant version of attB; core recombination site for the Gateway® BP reaction BP Clonase™
   3544..3564    -  CDS            lacZα (fragment): LacZα fragment of β-galactosidase; lacZ fragment
   3572..3590    +  promoter       T7 promoter: promoter for bacteriophage T7 RNA polymerase
   3599..3625    -  misc_feature   MCS (fragment): pBluescript multiple cloning site
   3634..4353    +  CDS            EGFP: the original enhanced GFP (Yang et al., 1996) mammalian codon-optimized
   4384..4402    -  promoter       T3 promoter: promoter for bacteriophage T3 RNA polymerase
   4431..4452    -  protein_bind   attB2 (fragment): mutant version of attB; recombination site for the Gateway® BP reaction BP Clonase™
   4464..4484    +  CDS            lacZα (fragment): LacZα fragment of β-galactosidase; lacZ fragment
   4500..4634    -  polyA_signal   SV40 poly(A) signal: SV40 polyadenylation signal
   4657..4740    -  CDS            large T antigen (fragment): large T antigen from SV40 (simian virus 40)
   4819..4886    -  misc_RNA       tracrRNA (fragment): trans-activating CRISPR RNA for the Streptococcus pyogenes CRISPR/Cas9 system
   5360..5427    -  misc_RNA       tracrRNA (fragment): trans-activating CRISPR RNA for the Streptococcus pyogenes CRISPR/Cas9 system
   5878..5898    -  protein_bind   attB3: mutant version of attB; core recombination site for the Gateway® BP reaction BP Clonase™
   5902..5922    +  CDS            lacZα (fragment): LacZα fragment of β-galactosidase; lacZ fragment
   5938..6072    -  polyA_signal   SV40 poly(A) signal: SV40 polyadenylation signal
   6095..6178    -  CDS            large T antigen (fragment): large T antigen from SV40 (simian virus 40)
   6744..6784    -  misc_feature   MCS (fragment): pBluescript multiple cloning site
   6797..6815    -  promoter       T3 promoter: promoter for bacteriophage T3 RNA polymerase
   6860..6876    -  protein_bind   lac operator: The lac repressor binds to the lac operator to inhibit transcription in E. coli. This inhibition can be relieved by adding lactose or isopropyl-β-D-thiogalactopyranoside (IPTG). lac repressor encoded by lacI
   6884..6914    -  promoter       lac promoter: promoter for the E. coli lac operon
   6929..6950    -  protein_bind   CAP binding site: CAP binding activates transcription in the presence of cAMP. E. coli catabolite activator protein
   6963..7055    -  CDS            lacI (fragment): lac repressor; lacI; The lac repressor binds to the lac operator to inhibit transcription in E. coli. This inhibition can be relieved by adding lactose or isopropyl-β-D-thiogalactopyranoside (IPTG).
   7238..7826    -  rep_origin     ori: high-copy-number ColE1/pMB1/pBR322/pUC origin of replication
   7997..8857    -  CDS            AmpR: β-lactamase; bla; confers resistance to ampicillin, carbenicillin, and related antibiotics
   8858..8962    -  promoter       AmpR promoter: bla
>Addgene plasmid #168250 | Tol2-LyzC-GFP-U6ac-cdk2-guides | addgene full sequence | sequence record 356940 | Addgene NGS Result
CCACCTAAATTGTAAGCGTTAATATTTTGTTAAAATTCGCGTTAAATTTTTGTTAAATCAGCTCATTTTT
TAACCAATAGGCCGAAATCGGCAAAATCCCTTATAAATCAAAAGAATAGACCGAGATAGGGT
[37 nt withheld, positions 133-169]
AAAGAACGTGGACTCCAACGTCAAAGG
[32 nt withheld, positions 197-228]
GCTGGCTAAGAACTCATCAGCCTCCCCGGTCCATCTACCCACGTACCAATGCACCAATTGGCCACAATGA
CGGCTACTACATGGTGCCATTCCTTCCTCTTTATAGGAATGGAGACTACCTCCTGTCCAACAATGCTCTT
GGATACGAGTACGCCTACCTGTTGGACCCAGGTCATTGCACAACACCAGAAATGCCCTCTGATCTGCAAA
AGACGTGAATATCTGTTCAGACACCCATATCCACTCTGTTCCACACAGGTCAGAGGTTTGTCCAGGAGTT
CTTGACAGAGGTGTAAAAAGTACTCAAAAATTTTACTCAAGTGAAAGTACAAGTACTTAGGGAAAATTTT
ACTCAATTAAAAGTAAAAGTATCTGGCTAGAATCTTACTTGAGTAAAAGTAAAAAAGTACTCCATTAAAA
TTGTACTTGAGTATTAAGGAAGTAAAAGTAAAAGCAAGAAAGAAAACTAGAGATTCTTGTTTAAGCTTTT
AATCTCAAAAAACATTAAATGAAATGCATACAAGGTTTTATCCTGCTTTAGAACTGTTTGTATTTAATTA
TCAAACTATAAGACAGACAATCTAATGCCAGTACACGCTACTCAAAGTTGTAAAACCTCAGATTTAACTT
CAGTAGAAGCTGATTCTCAAAATTGTTAGTGTCAAGCCTAGCTCTTTTGGGGCTGAAAAGCAATCCTGCA
GTGCTGAAAAGCCTCTCACAGGCAGCCGATGCGGGAAGAGGTGTATTAGTCTTGATAGAGAGGCTGCAAA
TAGCAGGAAACGTGAGCAGAGACTCCCTGGTGTCTGAAACACAGGCCAGATGGGCCCTCGAGCAGGAAAC
AGCTATGACCATGATTACGCCAAGCTATCAACTTTGTATAGAAAAGTTGGCTCCGAATTCGCCCTTAAAA
CTCGAGAGTTTGACTTGGGTTGATTATAGCAAATAGTGGAACACAAACAGATTTTGAAATATTCTTGCAA
ATTTATTTATTAAATCCATTCAAATATTGTCATTTTTTGTACTGTGTAATTTATATTGATTTGCTCATAC
AATATTTACATTTCGCTTAAACAATACACTATTATTTATATTTAAAAATAGCTATATATAAATCAAATGT
ATAGCTCTTTTTTACACAATTAATCAAAGCTAAAATATTTGTCACACAAATACAGTAAGCCACTTCACAA
TGATATCTTCAAAATCTGTGCTTGACTGAATCATTTCATTTATTGTTTTGTAATTCACATTATACCTTAC
GTTCTCCAGGCACAGTTTGAATTGTTGATAAATGAAGATAATACATCTGATTTAATTAGTCTCCTTTGTT
TATAATAACTTTAATCTAATTTGATAGTAATAATTCCAGCAATACATCCATTACAATAAAAATCGCTTTT
TTATTTTGCACATTAGTTTGCCGGTATTTGTTTAAAGTTTCACCATACTTTTAAATCATGTGCTATTTGA
AAAGGGCTGTTATGACTGGAATTAAATGTTTTTTTTTATATCAGTGTTTTAGATTGAAGTACAATATTTA
TAGGTAAAATTCACCAGCATATGCTTAAAGATAGCCATGCTCCAGGTCCTTGTGTCCTTCTAAGGTCTGT
TTGTGGTTTAAGCTGTTTGTTGACACACGCTTGTCTTCTCCATTTTTCTGTGAAGTTATTGTCAGTTTAT
TGCACACTGGGTTGCATTAAGCTGCAGTTTTTTCACAACAGTTTTCCACATTGTAACAGTCAGTCTCCAA
ATTATTCCATCAGTCCTCAAATTTAGTCATTTGAGGCCATGAAAACACTTAAAACTACATGAAGGTAGTT
TGGCATTAGGTTTTAGACTTGTTCTTGTTTGGCATATTGCAACCTGTGTAAAAATGATTTGATTTTTATT
TTTTTTTTTTTTTTTTCAGAAAGAAACGGTCCAAAAAGAGTTATGTGAACATTTATCCATGTGTTTAATG
TTTTTTAAATTAAAAAAAAACATTTTTATTAAACCACTTGTGACTAAACCTTTTTTAGTTATTCTATTTT
GTGACGAGTCTGAATGGCCAAAGTACTCTTGAATCCAAAATCTTTATAGTAAAATGTTTAATCTTACTTG
CAGTGTTGGGTATAATTTGTAACAAAGTTGAATTCCATATCTGCTGAGTGAAAAAGTAAAGTAAGAGATT
GCTGTAAATATTTAGGTTATTTATTTATTAATACAATATAGAAAGTAACAAAACACAATGTAAAAAATCA
ATAAAGAAAGTAAATATTAAAAGTAATGATAAACTAATGATGTAAACAATATTAGCAACAAAGTTTGTAC
AATTCAGGGAGGGTAAAGAATTTCACCTAATAGTCAAACTCTGTATTAAATAATATAAAATCTTTGTTCT
TAGTCTGAAGAGGAGACTGTGAGAGAAAGCTTACTGGTTGTTAAATTAGAAAATTTGTAACTTGCAGATT
AAAATGATTTAAATAATTTTATAAAGGCCATGTTTGAAACAAATGTAAAAACATAATAAATGTTAAGAAT
TTCAGATATTGAGATTTTACAATTTAAAAAAAGCAATAAAGTAATAGCAGAGACCTACACTCTTAAAGTA
AATTACCCAACTCTGCTTACTAGTAACTTTTGGAATAGTTACTAGTATCCATTGAACAAATACTAGAATC
TAATTAAATTGTGTGAGTGTCCAATGAAAAGATTCTTGTATTTAAAACAGTACCAGTATCTATATATGTA
CAAAATTTAGTGCTAGCAAAATGCAAATAAATACTACTGCATATAATGGATTGCATTGTAAATCGACTCG
CCATAATACATTTATTTCCTATTTTTACTTTTAACAAAAAATAAGTTCACTGAGTATTTCATGTCATTAA
ATCGCATTAAACCTCTTGCATGCTTTATGTACACTAGTGCAGTTCGCTAAATGACCACCGGTGTCACTAA
TAACACGATCGTTTCTGAATTCTGCATTAAACGCCATTTATACGTTGCTCTTATTAGTAAACAATTTCTC
CATCATGAGCTCGACCAGTATTGCATATTTCATCCTCTTAAATCCAGAGTTGTTTCTTTTAATCACTTTC
TCTTCATGATAAAAGCAGTTTTTGGTTTTCAGAAGTTTACAACAAACCCAGTCAGTTATTGCCTCAGCAA
ACACTGGAGCAACTGCACACTTGTGAAAAGCTTCTTGCGAAACACAAACCTTTCTCTGGACTTATAAATA
AAGGCATTCAGCAGCTCCACCATACACCTCCACTGGTCTTGATAAAGGGATCCTTTAAGGGCGAATTCGA
CCCAAGTTTGTACAAAAAAGCAGGCTTGTAAAACGACGGCCAGTGAGCGCGCGTAATACGACTCACTATA
GGGCGAATTGGGTACCGGGCCCCCCCTCGAGGTCGACTCGCCACCATGGTGAGCAAGGGCGAGGAGCTGT
TCACCGGGGTGGTGCCCATCCTGGTCGAGCTGGACGGCGACGTAAACGGCCACAAGTTCAGCGTGTCCGG
CGAGGGCGAGGGCGATGCCACCTACGGCAAGCTGACCCTGAAGTTCATCTGCACCACCGGCAAGCTGCCC
GTGCCCTGGCCCACCCTCGTGACCACCCTGACCTACGGCGTGCAGTGCTTCAGCCGCTACCCCGACCACA
TGAAGCAGCACGACTTCTTCAAGTCCGCCATGCCCGAAGGCTACGTCCAGGAGCGCACCATCTTCTTCAA
GGACGACGGCAACTACAAGACCCGCGCCGAGGTGAAGTTCGAGGGCGACACCCTGGTGAACCGCATCGAG
CTGAAGGGCATCGACTTCAAGGAGGACGGCAACATCCTGGGGCACAAGCTGGAGTACAACTACAACAGCC
ACAACGTCTATATCATGGCCGACAAGCAGAAGAACGGCATCAAGGTGAACTTCAAGATCCGCCACAACAT
CGAGGACGGCAGCGTGCAGCTCGCCGACCACTACCAGCAGAACACCCCCATCGGCGACGGCCCCGTGCTG
CTGCCCGACAACCACTACCTGAGCACCCAGTCCGCCCTGAGCAAAGACCCCAACGAGAAGCGCGATCACA
TGGTCCTGCTGGAGTTCGTGACCGCCGCCGGGATCACTCTCGGCATGGACGAGCTGTACAAGTAAGCGGC
CGCGGTGGAGCTCCAGCTTTTGTTCCCTTTAGTGAGGGTTAATTGCGCGCTTGGCGTAATCATGGTCATA
GCACCCAGCTTTCTTGTACAAAGTTGAGATCTATAATTCACTGGCCGTCGTTTTACGGTACCATCGATGA
TGATCCAGACATGATAAGATACATTGATGAGTTTGGACAAACCACAACTAGAATGCAGTGAAAAAAATGC
TTTATTTGTGAAATTTGTGATGCTATTGCTTTATTTGTAACCATTATAAGCTGCAATAAACAAGTTAACA
ACAACAATTGCATTCATTTTATGTTTCAGGTTCAGGGGGAGGTGTGGGAGGTTTTTTAAAGCAAGTAAAA
CCTCTACAAATGTGGTATGGCTGATTATGATCCTCTAGATCCCTTGGGTAGCAGCGAAGTCGAGGCATTT
CTGTCCTGGCTGGTCTAGAGGTCTCTCAGGTTTAAAAAAAGCACCGACTCGGTGCCACTTTTTCAAGTTG
ATAACGGACTAGCCTTATTTAAACTTGCTATGCTGTTTCCAGCATAGCTCTTAAACCATGTGTATAAGTC
CGCACCGAACTAGGAGCCTGGAGAACTGCTATATAAACCCGGGACTTCTGGGTATGTTTCTGCCATGTGG
TAAGTGGATAAACCTACTTATTCAACTCATTTACCTCAAACATGACAGTAAACCTCTTCGGGGCAAACCT
GCAAACGCTTAAAACCTTCAAAGTTTGAAACCAGCAGTTTTGTAGAGGTTTACCGTAGTATTTTTGAACT
GTAAAGCATATGCAGAGGAAGCTGGTTTTAGGCTTGTGTGATTGGATGAGTTCTTCTGTGACGTAACTGA
TCTTTTGTCCTCGTGTCCTTCGCCTTCCCCCACAGGCATGCGCGGACCTTCCCCCGCCGCAGACCAGAGG
ACAACATGCTCAGACGCCAGCAAACGGCCCATCGAAACATTCACAGACTCTCGGATTGGAGAGACCGGGC
CCGAGGTCTCTGACTAAAAAAGCACCGACTCGGTGCCACTTTTTCAAGTTGATAACGGACTAGCCTTATT
TAAACTTGCTATGCTGTTTCCAGCATAGCTCTTAAACGAATCTCCTCATCAACGCCCGAACCAAGAGCTG
GAGGGAGAGCTATATATACCAGGGACTTCTGGGTATGTTTTTGGGAGGTGGTGAGTGACTAAACCACTTA
TTCAGCTCCCTTAGATCAAGTCTGACCCTATATCATGGTGACATAAACCTGCAAACTGATAAAACCTGAA
GGATCTCAAATCCAGAGTTTGTGTGAGGGATTACCGTGGTAATTTTCAAACTGTAAAGCATATGCAAAAT
TATCTGGTCTTGGCTTGAGTGATTGGGTGTCTCGGTGTGATGCAGGGACGTTTTCAGTGACGTGTCCTTC
TCCCTCCCCCACAGGCATGCGCAGAACATTTCCCCCCTCCTTGAAGACCAGAACAAAAGACGCCGAGAGC
AGGAAACTCGTCTTACTGAATGACCGAGGCTGGAGAAATCGACCCTAGGCAACTTTATTATACATAGTTG
ATAATTCACTGGCCGTCGTTTTACGGTACCATCGATGATGATCCAGACATGATAAGATACATTGATGAGT
TTGGACAAACCACAACTAGAATGCAGTGAAAAAAATGCTTTATTTGTGAAATTTGTGATGCTATTGCTTT
ATTTGTAACCATTATAAGCTGCAATAAACAAGTTAACAACAACAATTGCATTCATTTTATGTTTCAGGTT
CAGGGGGAGGTGTGGGAGGTTTTTTAAAGCAAGTAAAACCTCTACAAATGTGGTATGGCTGATTATGATC
CTCTAGATCAGATCTGCGAAGATACGGCCACGGGTGCTCTTGATCCTGTGGCTGATTTTGGACTGTGCTG
CTCGCAGCTGCTGATGAATCACATACTTCCTCCATTTTCTTCCACTGATTGACTGTTATAATTTCCCTAA
TTTCCAGGTCAAGGTGCTGTGCATTGTGGTAATAGATGTGACATGACGTCACTTCCAAAGGACCAATGAA
CATGTCTGACCAATTTCATATAATGTGAAAACGATTTTCATAGGCAGAATAAATAACATTTAAATTAAAC
TGGGCATCAGCGCAATTCAATTGGTTTGGTAATAGCAAGGGAAAATAGAATGAAGTGATCTCCAAAAAAT
AAGTACTTTTTGACTGTAAATAAAATTGTAAGGAGTAAAAAGTACTTTTTTTTCTAAAAAAATGTAATTA
AGTAAAAGTAAAAGTATTGATTTTTAATTGTACTCAAGTAAAGTAAAAATCCCCAAAAATAATACTTAAG
TACAGTAATCAAGTAAAATTACTCAAGTACTTTACACCTCTGGTTCTTGACCCCCTACCTTCAGCAAGCC
CAGCAGATCCACTAGTTCTAGAGCGGCCGCCACCGCGGTGGAGCTCCAGCTTTTGTTCCCTTTAGTGAGG
GTTAATTGCGCGCTTGGCGTAATCATGGTCATAGCTGTTTCCTGTGTGAAATTGTTATCCGCTCACAATT
CCACACAACATACGAGCCGGAAGCATAAAGTGTAAAGCCTGGGGTGCCTAATGAGTGAGCTAACTCACAT
TAATTGCGTTGCGCTCACTGCCCGCTTTCCAGTCGGGAAACCTGTCGTGCCAGCTGCATTAATGAATCGG
CCAACGCGCGGGGAGAGGCGGTTTGCGTATTGGGCGCTCTTCCGCTTCCTCGCTCACTGACTCGCTGCGC
TCGGTCGTTCGGCTGCGGCGAGCGGTATCAGCTCACTCAAAGGCGGTAATACGGTTATCCACAGAATCAG
GGGATAACGCAGGAAAGAACATGTGAGCAAAAGGCCAGCAAAAGGCCAGGAACCGTAAAAAGGCCGCGTT
GCTGGCGTTTTTCCATAGGCTCCGCCCCCCTGACGAGCATCACAAAAATCGACGCTCAAGTCAGAGGTGG
CGAAACCCGACAGGACTATAAAGATACCAGGCGTTTCCCCCTGGAAGCTCCCTCGTGCGCTCTCCTGTTC
CGACCCTGCCGCTTACCGGATACCTGTCCGCCTTTCTCCCTTCGGGAAGCGTGGCGCTTTCTCATAGCTC
ACGCTGTAGGTATCTCAGTTCGGTGTAGGTCGTTCGCTCCAAGCTGGGCTGTGTGCACGAACCCCCCGTT
CAGCCCGACCGCTGCGCCTTATCCGGTAACTATCGTCTTGAGTCCAACCCGGTAAGACACGACTTATCGC
CACTGGCAGCAGCCACTGGTAACAGGATTAGCAGAGCGAGGTATGTAGGCGGTGCTACAGAGTTCTTGAA
GTGGTGGCCTAACTACGGCTACACTAGAAGAACAGTATTTGGTATCTGCGCTCTGCTGAAGCCAGTTACC
TTCGGAAAAAGAGTTGGTAGCTCTTGATCCGGCAAACAAACCACCGCTGGTAGCGGTGGTTTTTTTGTTT
GCAAGCAGCAGATTACGCGCAGAAAAAAAGGATCTCAAGAAGATCCTTTGATCTTTTCTACGGGGTCTGA
CGCTCAGTGGAACGAAAACTCACGTTAAGGCATTTTGGTCATGAGATTATCAAAAAGGATCTTCACCTAG
ATCCTTTTAAATTAAAAATGAAGTTTTAAATCAATCTAAAGTATATATGAGTAAACTTGGTCTGACAGTT
ACCAATGCTTAATCAGTGAGGCACCTATCTCAGCGATCTGTCTATTTCGTTCATCCATAGTTGCCTGACT
CCCCGTCGTGTAGATAACTACGATACGGGAGGGCTTACCATCTGGCCCCAGTGCTGCAATGATACCGCGA
GACCCACGCTCACCGGCTCCAGATTTATCAGCAATAAACCAGCCAGCCGGAAGGGCCGAGCGCAGAAGTG
GTCCTGCAACTTTATCCGCCTCCATCCAGTCTATTAATTGTTGCCGGGAAGCTAGAGTAAGTAGTTCGCC
AGTTAATAGTTTGCGCAACGTTGTTGCCATTGCTACAGGCATCGTGGTGTCACGCTCGTCGTTTGGTATG
GCTTCATTCAGCTCCGGTTCCCAACGATCAAGGCGAGTTACATGATCCCCCATGTTGTGCAAAAAAGCGG
TTAGCTCCTTCGGTCCTCCGATCGTTGTCAGAAGTAAGTTGGCCGCAGTGTTATCACTCATGGTTATGGC
AGCACTGCATAATTCTCTTACTGTCATGCCATCCGTAAGATGCTTTTCTGTGACTGGTGAGTACTCAACC
AAGTCATTCTGAGAATAGTGTATGCGGCGACCGAGTTGCTCTTGCCCGGCGTCAATACGGGATAATACCG
CGCCACATAGCAGAACTTTAAAAGTGCTCATCATTGGAAAACGTTCTTCGGGGCGAAAACTCTCAAGGAT
CTTACCGCTGTTGAGATCCAGTTCGATGTAACCCACTCGTGCACCCAACTGATCTTCAGCATCTTTTACT
TTCACCAGCGTTTCTGGGTGAGCAAAAACAGGAAGGCAAAATGCCGCAAAAAAGGGAATAAGGGCGACAC
GGAAATGTTGAATACTCATACTCTTCCTTTTTCAATATTATTGAAGCATTTATCAGGGTTATTGTCTCAT
GAGCGGATACATATTTGAATGTATTTAGAAAAATAAACAAATAGGGGTTCCGCGCACATTTCCCCGAAAA
GTG
